>Addgene plasmid #176048 | pcDNA3.1 MYC dLZ | addgene full sequence | sequence record 346678 | Addgene NGS Result
CCATTGACGCAAATGGGCGGTAGGCGTGTACGGTGGGAGGTCTATATAAGCAGAGCTCTCTGGCTAACTA
GAGAACCCACTGCTTACTGGCTTATCGAAATTAATACGACTCACTATAGGGAGACCCAAGCTTGGTACCG
AGCTCGGATCCACTAGTAACGGCCGCCAGTGTGCTGGAATTCGGCCCCCCCCCCCTTGCCGCATCCACGA
AACTTTGCCCATAGCAGCGGGCGGGCACTTTGCACTGGAACTTACAACACCCGAGCAAGGACGCGACTCT
CCCGACGCGGGGAGGCTATTCTGCCCATTTGGGGACACTTCCCCGCCGCTGCCAGGACCCGCTTCTCTGA
AAGGCTCTCCTTGCAGCTGCTTAGACGCTGGATTTTTTTCGGGTAGTGGAAAACCAGCCTCCCGCGACGA
TGCCCCTCAACGTTAGCTTCACCAACAGGAACTATGACCTCGACTACGACTCGGTGCAGCCGTATTTCTA
CTGCGACGAGGAGGAGAACTTCTACCAGCAGCAGCAGCAGAGCGAGCTGCAGCCCCCGGCGCCCAGCGAG
GATATCTGGAAGAAATTCGAGCTGCTGCCCACCCCGCCCCTGTCCCCTAGCCGCCGCTCCGGGCTCTGCT
CGCCCTCCTACGTTGCGGTCACACCCTTCTCCCTTCGGGGAGACAACGACGGCGGTGGCGGGAGCTTCTC
CACGGCCGACCAGCTGGAGATGGTGACCGAGCTGCTGGGAGGAGACATGGTGAACCAGAGTTTCATCTGC
GACCCGGACGACGAGACCTTCATCAAAAACATCATCATCCAGGACTGTATGTGGAGCGGCTTCTCGGCCG
CCGCCAAGCTCGTCTCAGAGAAGCTGGCCTCCTACCAGGCTGCGCGCAAAGACAGCGGCAGCCCGAACCC
CGCCCGCGGCCACAGCGTCTGCTCCACCTCCAGCTTGTACCTGCAGGATCTGAGCGCCGCCGCCTCAGAG
TGCATCGACCCCTCGGTGGTCTTCCCCTACCCTCTCAACGACAGCAGCTCGCCCAAGTCCTGCGCCTCGC
AAGACTCCAGCGCCTTCTCTCCGTCCTCGGATTCTCTGCTCTCCTCGACGGAGTCCTCCCCGCAGGGCAG
CCCCGAGCCCCTGGTGCTCCATGAGGAGACACCGCCCACCACCAGCAGCGACTCTGAGGAGGAACAAGAA
GATGAGGAAGAAATCGATGTTGTTTCTGTGGAAAAGAGGCAGGCTCCTGGCAAAAGGTCAGAGTCTGGAT
CACCTTCTGCTGGAGGCCACAGCAAACCTCCTCACAGCCCACTGGTCCTCAAGAGGTGCCACGTCTCCAC
ACATCAGCACAACTACGCAGCGCCTCCCTCCACTCGGAAGGACTATCCTGCTGCCAAGAGGGTCAAGTTG
GACAGTGTCAGAGTCCTGAGACAGATCAGCAACAACCGAAAATGCACCAGCCCCAGGTCCTCGGACACCG
AGGAGAATGTCAAGAGGCGAACACACAACGTCTTGGAGCGCCAGAGGAGGAACGAGCTAAAACGGAGCTT
TTTTGCCCTGCGTGACCAGATCCCGGAGTTGGAAAACAATGAAAAGGCCCCCAAGGTAGTTATCCTTAAA
AAAGCCACAGCATACATCCTGTCCGTCCAAGCAGAGGAGCAAAAGCTCCTACGGAACTCTTGTGCGTAAG
GAAAAGTAAGGAAAATGATTCCTTCTAACAGAAATGTCCTGAGCAATCACCTATGAACTTGTTTCAAATG
CATGATCAAATGCAACCTCACAACCTTGGCTGAGTCTTGAGACTGAAAGATTTAGCCATAATGTAAACTG
CCTCAAATTGGACTTTGGGCATAAAAGAACTTTTTTATGCTTACCATCTTTTTTTTTTCTTTAACAGATT
TGTATTTAAGAATTGTTTTTAAAAAATTTTAAGATTTACACAATGTTTCTCTGTAAATATTGCCATTAAA
TGTAAATAACTTCCGAATTCTGCAGATATCCATCACACTGGCGGCCGCTCGAGCATGCATCTAGAGGGCC
CTATTCTATAGTGTCACCTAAATGCTAGAGCTCGCTGATCAGCCTCGACTGTGCCTTCTAGTTGCCAGCC
ATCTGTTGTTTGCCCCTCCCCCGTGCCTTCCTTGACCCTGGAAGGTGCCACTCCCACTGTCCTTTCCTAA
TAAAATGAGGAAATTGCATCGCATTGTCTGAGTAGGTGTCATTCTATTCTGGGGGGTGGGGTGGGGCAGG
ACAGCAAGGGGGAGGATTGGGAAGACAATAGCAGGCATGCTGGGGATGCGGTGGGCTCTATGGCTTCTGA
GGCGGAAAGAACCAGCTGGGGCTCTAGGGGGTATCCCC
[124 nt withheld, positions 2349-2472]
C
[91 nt withheld, positions 2474-2564]
A
[49 nt withheld, positions 2566-2614]
CCTTTGACGTTGGAGTCCACGTTCTTT
[37 nt withheld, positions 2642-2678]
ACCCTATCTCGGTCTATTCTTTTGATTTATAAGGGATTTTGCCGATTTCGGCCTATTGGTTAAAAAATGA
GCTGATTTAACAAAAATTTAACGCGAATTAATTCTGTGGAATGTGTGTCAGTTAGGGTGTGGAAAGTCCC
CAGGCTCCCCAGCAGGCAGAAGTATGCAAAGCATGCATCTCAATTAGTCAGCAACCAGGTGTGGAAAGTC
CCCAGGCTCCCCAGCAGGCAGAAGTATGCAAAGCATGCATCTCAATTAGTCAGCAACCATAGTCCCGCCC
CTAACTCCGCCCATCCCGCCCCTAACTCCGCCCAGTTCCGCCCATTCTCCGCCCCATGGCTGACTAATTT
TTTTTATTTATGCAGAGGCCGAGGCCGCCTCTGCCTCTGAGCTATTCCAGAAGTAGTGAGGAGGCTTTTT
TGGAGGCCTAGGCTTTTGCAAAAAGCTCCCGGGAGCTTGTATATCCATTTTCGGATCTGATCAAGAGACA
GGATGAGGATCGTTTCGCATGATTGAACAAGATGGATTGCACGCAGGTTCTCCGGCCGCTTGGGTGGAGA
GGCTATTCGGCTATGACTGGGCACAACAGACAATCGGCTGCTCTGATGCCGCCGTGTTCCGGCTGTCAGC
GCAGGGGCGCCCGGTTCTTTTTGTCAAGACCGACCTGTCCGGTGCCCTGAATGAACTGCAGGACGAGGCA
GCGCGGCTATCGTGGCTGGCCACGACGGGCGTTCCTTGCGCAGCTGTGCTCGACGTTGTCACTGAAGCGG
GAAGGGACTGGCTGCTATTGGGCGAAGTGCCGGGGCAGGATCTCCTGTCATCTCACCTTGCTCCTGCCGA
GAAAGTATCCATCATGGCTGATGCAATGCGGCGGCTGCATACGCTTGATCCGGCTACCTGCCCATTCGAC
CACCAAGCGAAACATCGCATCGAGCGAGCACGTACTCGGATGGAAGCCGGTCTTGTCGATCAGGATGATC
TGGACGAAGAGCATCAGGGGCTCGCGCCAGCCGAACTGTTCGCCAGGCTCAAGGCGCGCATGCCCGACGG
CGAGGATCTCGTCGTGACCCATGGCGATGCCTGCTTGCCGAATATCATGGTGGAAAATGGCCGCTTTTCT
GGATTCATCGACTGTGGCCGGCTGGGTGTGGCGGACCGCTATCAGGACATAGCGTTGGCTACCCGTGATA
TTGCTGAAGAGCTTGGCGGCGAATGGGCTGACCGCTTCCTCGTGCTTTACGGTATCGCCGCTCCCGATTC
GCAGCGCATCGCCTTCTATCGCCTTCTTGACGAGTTCTTCTGAGCGGGACTCTGGGGTTCGAAATGACCG
ACCAAGCGACGCCCAACCTGCCATCACGAGATTTCGATTCCACCGCCGCCTTCTATGAAAGGTTGGGCTT
CGGAATCGTTTTCCGGGACGCCGGCTGGATGATCCTCCAGCGCGGGGATCTCATGCTGGAGTTCTTCGCC
CACCCCAACTTGTTTATTGCAGCTTATAATGGTTACAAATAAAGCAATAGCATCACAAATTTCACAAATA
AAGCATTTTTTTCACTGCATTCTAGTTGTGGTTTGTCCAAACTCATCAATGTATCTTATCATGTCTGTAT
ACCGTCGACCTCTAGCTAGAGCTTGGCGTAATCATGGTCATAGCTGTTTCCTGTGTGAAATTGTTATCCG
CTCACAATTCCACACAACATACGAGCCGGAAGCATAAAGTGTAAAGCCTGGGGTGCCTAATGAGTGAGCT
AACTCACATTAATTGCGTTGCGCTCACTGCCCGCTTTCCAGTCGGGAAACCTGTCGTGCCAGCTGCATTA
ATGAATCGGCCAACGCGCGGGGAGAGGCGGTTTGCGTATTGGGCGCTCTTCCGCTTCCTCGCTCACTGAC
TCGCTGCGCTCGGTCGTTCGGCTGCGGCGAGCGGTATCAGCTCACTCAAAGGCGGTAATACGGTTATCCA
CAGAATCAGGGGATAACGCAGGAAAGAACATGTGAGCAAAAGGCCAGCAAAAGGCCAGGAACCGTAAAAA
GGCCGCGTTGCTGGCGTTTTTCCATAGGCTCCGCCCCCCTGACGAGCATCACAAAAATCGACGCTCAAGT
CAGAGGTGGCGAAACCCGACAGGACTATAAAGATACCAGGCGTTTCCCCCTGGAAGCTCCCTCGTGCGCT
CTCCTGTTCCGACCCTGCCGCTTACCGGATACCTGTCCGCCTTTCTCCCTTCGGGAAGCGTGGCGCTTTC
TCATAGCTCACGCTGTAGGTATCTCAGTTCGGTGTAGGTCGTTCGCTCCAAGCTGGGCTGTGTGCACGAA
CCCCCCGTTCAGCCCGACCGCTGCGCCTTATCCGGTAACTATCGTCTTGAGTCCAACCCGGTAAGACACG
ACTTATCGCCACTGGCAGCAGCCACTGGTAACAGGATTAGCAGAGCGAGGTATGTAGGCGGTGCTACAGA
GTTCTTGAAGTGGTGGCCTAACTACGGCTACACTAGAAGAACAGTATTTGGTATCTGCGCTCTGCTGAAG
CCAGTTACCTTCGGAAAAAGAGTTGGTAGCTCTTGATCCGGCAAACAAACCACCGCTGGTAGCGGTGGTT
TTTTTGTTTGCAAGCAGCAGATTACGCGCAGAAAAAAAGGATCTCAAGAAGATCCTTTGATCTTTTCTAC
GGGGTCTGACGCTCAGTGGAACGAAAACTCACGTTAAGGGATTTTGGTCATGAGATTATCAAAAAGGATC
TTCACCTAGATCCTTTTAAATTAAAAATGAAGTTTTAAATCAATCTAAAGTATATATGAGTAAACTTGGT
CTGACAGTTACCAATGCTTAATCAGTGAGGCACCTATCTCAGCGATCTGTCTATTTCGTTCATCCATAGT
TGCCTGACTCCCCGTCGTGTAGATAACTACGATACGGGAGGGCTTACCATCTGGCCCCAGTGCTGCAATG
ATACCGCGAGACCCACGCTCACCGGCTCCAGATTTATCAGCAATAAACCAGCCAGCCGGAAGGGCCGAGC
GCAGAAGTGGTCCTGCAACTTTATCCGCCTCCATCCAGTCTATTAATTGTTGCCGGGAAGCTAGAGTAAG
TAGTTCGCCAGTTAATAGTTTGCGCAACGTTGTTGCCATTGCTACAGGCATCGTGGTGTCACGCTCGTCG
TTTGGTATGGCTTCATTCAGCTCCGGTTCCCAACGATCAAGGCGAGTTACATGATCCCCCATGTTGTGCA
AAAAAGCGGTTAGCTCCTTCGGTCCTCCGATCGTTGTCAGAAGTAAGTTGGCCGCAGTGTTATCACTCAT
GGTTATGGCAGCACTGCATAATTCTCTTACTGTCATGCCATCCGTAAGATGCTTTTCTGTGACTGGTGAG
TACTCAACCAAGTCATTCTGAGAATAGTGTATGCGGCGACCGAGTTGCTCTTGCCCGGCGTCAATACGGG
ATAATACCGCGCCACATAGCAGAACTTTAAAAGTGCTCATCATTGGAAAACGTTCTTCGGGGCGAAAACT
CTCAAGGATCTTACCGCTGTTGAGATCCAGTTCGATGTAACCCACTCGTGCACCCAACTGATCTTCAGCA
TCTTTTACTTTCACCAGCGTTTCTGGGTGAGCAAAAACAGGAAGGCAAAATGCCGCAAAAAAGGGAATAA
GGGCGACACGGAAATGTTGAATACTCATACTCTTCCTTTTTCAATATTATTGAAGCATTTATCAGGGTTA
TTGTCTCATGAGCGGATACATATTTGAATGTATTTAGAAAAATAAACAAATAGGGGTTCCGCGCACATTT
CCCCGAAAAGTGCCACCTGACGTCGACGGATCGGGAGATCTCCCGATCCCCTATGGTGCACTCTCAGTAC
AATCTGCTCTGATGCCGCATAGTTAAGCCAGTATCTGCTCCCTGCTTGTGTGTTGGAGGTCGCTGAGTAG
TGCGCGAGCAAAATTTAAGCTACAACAAGGCAAGGCTTGACCGACAATTGCATGAAGAATCTGCTTAGGG
TTAGGCGTTTTGCGCTGCTTCGCGATGTACGGGCCAGATATACGCGTTGACATTGATTATTGACTAGTTA
TTAATAGTAATCAATTACGGGGTCATTAGTTCATAGCCCATATATGGAGTTCCGCGTTACATAACTTACG
GTAAATGGCCCGCCTGGCTGACCGCCCAACGACCCCCGCCCATTGACGTCAATAATGACGTATGTTCCCA
TAGTAACGCCAATAGGGACTTTCCATTGACGTCAATGGGTGGAGTATTTACGGTAAACTGCCCACTTGGC
AGTACATCAAGTGTATCATATGCCAAGTACGCCCCCTATTGACGTCAATGACGGTAAATGGCCCGCCTGG
CATTATGCCCAGTACATGACCTTATGGGACTTTCCTACTTGGCAGTACATCTACGTATTAGTCATCGCTA
TTACCATGGTGATGCGGTTTTGGCAGTACATCAATGGGCGTGGATAGCGGTTTGACTCACGGGGATTTCC
AAGTCTCCACCCCATTGACGTCAATGGGAGTTTGTTTTGGCACCAAAATCAACGGGACTTTCCAAAATGT
CGTAACAACTCCGCC
Features (pLannotate 1.2.2; 22 found; start..end, strand, type, name):
     53..86      +  LTR            5' LTR (truncated) (fragment): truncated 5' long terminal repeat (LTR) from HIV-1
    102..120     +  promoter       T7 promoter: promoter for bacteriophage T7 RNA polymerase
    151..328     +  ncRNA          IRES c-myc (fragment): Accession: RF00216 - c-myc internal ribosome entry site (IRES)
    420..1658    +  CDS            c-Myc (fragment): human c-Myc proto-oncogene
   2035..2053    -  promoter       SP6 promoter: promoter for bacteriophage SP6 RNA polymerase
   2079..2303    +  polyA_signal   bGH poly(A) signal: bovine growth hormone polyadenylation signal
   2307..2328    +  promoter       SV40 promoter (fragment): SV40 enhancer and early promoter
   2349..2777    +  rep_origin     f1 ori (sequence partly withheld): f1 bacteriophage origin of replication; arrow indicates direction of (+) strand synthesis
   2791..3120    +  promoter       SV40 promoter: SV40 enhancer and early promoter
   3187..3978    +  CDS            neo: KKA2_KLEPN - Also known as kan, nptII. Experimental evidence at protein level: Swiss-Prot protein existence level 1. Resistance to kanamycin, neomycin, paromomycin, ribostamycin, butirosin and gentamicin B. From Klebsiella pneumoniae.
   4002..4160    +  CDS            ble (fragment): BLE_KLEPN - Experimental evidence at protein level: Swiss-Prot protein existence level 1. Binding protein with a strong affinity to the bleomycin family of antibiotics. Binds to CL990; an antimitotic-antibiotic compound. From Klebsiella pneumoniae.
   4155..4276    +  polyA_signal   SV40 poly(A) signal: SV40 polyadenylation signal
   4349..4365    -  protein_bind   lac operator: The lac repressor binds to the lac operator to inhibit transcription in E. coli. This inhibition can be relieved by adding lactose or isopropyl-β-D-thiogalactopyranoside (IPTG). lac repressor encoded by lacI
   4373..4403    -  promoter       lac promoter: promoter for the E. coli lac operon
   4418..4439    -  protein_bind   CAP binding site: CAP binding activates transcription in the presence of cAMP. E. coli catabolite activator protein
   4452..4544    -  CDS            lacI (fragment): lac repressor; lacI; The lac repressor binds to the lac operator to inhibit transcription in E. coli. This inhibition can be relieved by adding lactose or isopropyl-β-D-thiogalactopyranoside (IPTG).
   4727..5315    -  rep_origin     ori: high-copy-number ColE1/pMB1/pBR322/pUC origin of replication
   5486..6346    -  CDS            AmpR: β-lactamase; bla; confers resistance to ampicillin, carbenicillin, and related antibiotics
   6347..6451    -  promoter       AmpR promoter: bla
   6510..6562    -  misc_feature   bom (fragment): basis of mobility region from pBR322
   6717..7096    +  enhancer       CMV enhancer: human cytomegalovirus immediate early enhancer
   7097..57      +  promoter       CMV promoter (across the origin): human cytomegalovirus (CMV) immediate early promoter
