[The description below was written by a language model from this plasmid's Addgene catalogue record and pLannotate feature annotations shown in this document.]
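Description:
pcDNA3.1 MYC dLZ is a mammalian expression plasmid built on the pcDNA3.1 backbone that carries human c-Myc lacking its leucine zipper (amino acids 414-433 deleted). The catalogue lists a total size of about 7.3 kb, in close agreement with the 7,243 nt sequenced record. It is propagated in E. coli through a high-copy ColE1/pUC-type origin with ampicillin selection from the β-lactamase gene. An f1 origin is also present, which allows single-stranded DNA production. For stable selection in mammalian cells, an SV40 early promoter drives a neomycin phosphotransferase gene terminated by an SV40 poly(A) signal, conferring G418 resistance.

The expression cassette consists of the CMV immediate-early enhancer and promoter, which span the numbering origin of the circular map, followed by a T7 promoter, the MYC insert and the bovine growth hormone polyadenylation signal. An SP6 promoter lies in reverse orientation downstream of the insert. The annotation detects a fragment of the c-myc IRES just upstream of the coding region, suggesting that part of the native MYC 5' untranslated region was cloned along with the open reading frame. The c-Myc CDS is called as a fragment, consistent with the internal deletion. Short hits such as a truncated HIV-1 LTR, a ble fragment, a lacI fragment and a small extra SV40 promoter piece look like backbone remnants or similarity matches rather than functional elements.

The leucine zipper is part of the dimerisation region through which MYC pairs with MAX, so this mutant typically serves as a dimerisation-defective control alongside wild-type MYC. The associated study concerns MYC interaction with the G9a histone methyltransferase in transcriptional repression and tumorigenesis.
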