Addgene plasmid #176048: pcDNA3.1 MYC dLZ
Purpose: Expresses Myc Mutant (delta leucine zipper) in Mammalian cells
Depositing lab: Linda Penn. Depositing organization: University Health Network. Publication: MYC Interacts with the G9a Histone Methyltransferase to Drive Transcriptional Repression and Tumorigenesis. Tu WB, Shiah YJ, Lourenco C, Mullen PJ, Dingar D, Redel C, Tamachi A, Ba-Alawi W, Aman A, Al-Awar R, Cescon DW, Haibe-Kains B, Arrowsmith CH, Raught B, Boutros PC, Penn LZ. Cancer Cell. 2018 Oct 8;34(4):579-595.e8. doi: 10.1016/j.ccell.2018.09.001. PubMed 30300580.
Backbone
  Vector backbone: pcDNA3.1
  Backbone size w/o insert (bp): 6000
  Total vector size (bp): 7265
  Vector type: Mammalian Expression
  Selectable markers: Neomycin (select with G418)
Growth in bacteria
  Bacterial resistance: Ampicillin, 100 μg/mL
  Growth temperature: 37°C
  Growth strain: DH5alpha
  Copy number: Unknown
Gene/Insert
  Gene/Insert name: Myc (alt name: c-Myc)
  Species: H. sapiens (human)
  Insert size (bp): 1260
  Mutation: deleted amino acids 414-433
  Promoter: CMV
  Cloning method: Unknown
  Sequencing primers: 5′ CMV-F; 3′ Myc_pSeq3R
Terms and licenses: Academic/Nonprofit Terms; Industry Terms: Not Available to Industry
How to cite: pcDNA3.1 MYC dLZ was a gift from Linda Penn (Addgene plasmid # 176048 ; http://n2t.net/addgene:176048 ; RRID:Addgene_176048)
